>Addgene plasmid #128817 | pFSW Doc2alpha Halotag | addgene full sequence | sequence record 254292 | Addgene NGS Result
GTGATGCGGTTTTGGCAGTACATCAATGGGCGTGGATAGCGGTTTGACTCACGGGGATTTCCAAGTCTCC
ACCCCATTGACGTCAATGGGAGTTTGTTTTGGCACCAAAATCAACGGGACTTTCCAAAATGTCGTAACAA
CTCCGCCCCATTGACGCAAATGGGCGGTAGGCGTGTACGGTGGGAGGTCTATATAAGCAGCGCGTTTTGC
CTGTACTGGGTCTCTCTGGTTAGACCAGATCTGAGCCTGGGAGCTCTCTGGCTAACTAGGGAACCCACTG
CTTAAGCCTCAATAAAGCTTGCCTTGAGTGCTTCAAGTAGTGTGTGCCCGTCTGTTGTGTGACTCTGGTA
ACTAGAGATCCCTCAGACCCTTTTAGTCAGTGTGGAAAATCTCTAGCAGTGGCGCCCGAACAGGGACTTG
AAAGCGAAAGGGAAACCAGAGGAGCTCTCTCGACGCAGGACTCGGCTTGCTGAAGCGCGCACGGCAAGAG
GCGAGGGGCGGCGACTGGTGAGTACGCCAAAAATTTTGACTAGCGGAGGCTAGAAGGAGAGAGATGGGTG
CGAGAGCGTCAGTATTAAGCGGGGGAGAATTAGATCGCGATGGGAAAAAATTCGGTTAAGGCCAGGGGGA
AAGAAAAAATATAAATTAAAACATATAGTATGGGCAAGCAGGGAGCTAGAACGATTCGCAGTTAATCCTG
GCCTGTTAGAAACATCAGAAGGCTGTAGACAAATACTGGGACAGCTACAACCATCCCTTCAGACAGGATC
AGAAGAACTTAGATCATTATATAATACAGTAGCAACCCTCTATTGTGTGCATCAAAGGATAGAGATAAAA
GACACCAAGGAAGCTTTAGACAAGATAGAGGAAGAGCAAAACAAAAGTAAGACCACCGCACAGCAAGCGG
CCGCTGATCTTCAGACCTGGAGGAGGAGATATGAGGGACAATTGGAGAAGTGAATTATATAAATATAAAG
TAGTAAAAATTGAACCATTAGGAGTAGCACCCACCAAGGCAAAGAGAAGAGTGGTGCAGAGAGAAAAAAG
AGCAGTGGGAATAGGAGCTTTGTTCCTTGGGTTCTTGGGAGCAGCAGGAAGCACTATGGGCGCAGCGTCA
ATGACGCTGACGGTACAGGCCAGACAATTATTGTCTGGTATAGTGCAGCAGCAGAACAATTTGCTGAGGG
CTATTGAGGCGCAACAGCATCTGTTGCAACTCACAGTCTGGGGCATCAAGCAGCTCCAGGCAAGAATCCT
GGCTGTGGAAAGATACCTAAAGGATCAACAGCTCCTGGGGATTTGGGGTTGCTCTGGAAAACTCATTTGC
ACCACTGCTGTGCCTTGGAATGCTAGTTGGAGTAATAAATCTCTGGAACAGATTTGGAATCACACGACCT
GGATGGAGTGGGACAGAGAAATTAACAATTACACAAGCTTAATACACTCCTTAATTGAAGAATCGCAAAA
CCAGCAAGAAAAGAATGAACAAGAATTATTGGAATTAGATAAATGGGCAAGTTTGTGGAATTGGTTTAAC
ATAACAAATTGGCTGTGGTATATAAAATTATTCATAATGATAGTAGGAGGCTTGGTAGGTTTAAGAATAG
TTTTTGCTGTACTTTCTATAGTGAATAGAGTTAGGCAGGGATATTCACCATTATCGTTTCAGACCCACCT
CCCAACCCCGAGGGGACCCGACAGGCCCGAAGGAATAGAAGAAGAAGGTGGAGAGAGAGACAGAGACAGA
TCCATTCGATTAGTGAACGGATCGGCACTGCGTGCGCCAATTCTGCAGACAAATGGCAGTATTCATCCAC
AATTTTAAAAGAAAAGGGGGGATTGGGGGGTACAGTGCAGGGGAAAGAATAGTAGACATAATAGCAACAG
ACATACAAACTAAAGAATTACAAAAACAAATTACAAAAATTCAAAATTTTCGGGTTTATTACAGGGACAG
CAGAGATCCAGTTTGGTTAATTAAAGTGCAAGTGGTTTTAGGACCAGGATGAGGCGGGGTGGGGGTGCCT
ACCTGACGACCGACCCCGACCCACTGGACAAGCACCCAACCCCCATTCCCCAAATTGCGCATCCCCTATC
AGAGAGGGGGAGGGGAAACAGGATGCGGCGAGGCGCGTGCGCACTGCCAGCTTCAGCACCGCGGACAGTG
CCTTCGCCCCCGCCTGGCGGCGCGCGCCACCGCCGCCTCAGCACTGAAGGCGCGCTGACGTCACTCGCCG
GTCCCCCGTAAACTCCCCTTCCCGGCCACCTTGGTCGCGTCCGCGCCGCCGCCGGCCCAGCCGGACCGCA
CCACGCGAGGCGCGAGATAGGGGGGCACGGGCGCGACCATCTGCGCTGCGGCGCCGGCGACTCAGCGCTG
CCTCAGTCTGCGGTGGGCAGCGGAGGAGTCGTGTCGTGCCTGAGAGCGCAGGTACGGCTAGGCCACCATG
AGAGGACGAAGAGGTGATCGAATGACCATCAACATCCAGGAGCACATGGCAATCAACGTGTGCCCTGGAC
CCATCAGGCCCATCCGCCAGATCTCCGACTACTTCCCTCGCAGAGGACCAGGACCAGAGGGTGGCGGCGG
AGGAAGGGGCTTCGGGGAAGCTCCAGCTCATCTGGCCCCTCTGGCTCTGGCTCCACCTGCAGCTCTCCTT
GGAGCCACTACACCCGACGATGGAGCTGAGGTAGACAGCTACGACTCGGATGATACCACTGCCCTGGGCA
CGCTGGAATTTGACCTTCTCTATGATCAGGCTTCCTGCATGCTGCACTGTAGAATCCTCAGGGCCAAGGG
CCTCAAGCCCATGGATTTCAACGGCCTGGCTGACCCCTATGTAAAGCTGCACCTCCTGCCAGGAGCCTGC
AAGGCCAATAAGCTAAAAACCAAGACACAGAGGAACACACTGAACCCAGTGTGGAACGAGGAGCTGACGT
ACAGTGGAATCACAGATGACGACATCACCCACAAGGTGCTCAGGATCTCGGTCTGTGATGAGGACAAGCT
GAGTCACAATGAATTTATTGGGGAGATCCGAGTGCCCCTCCGCCGCCTCAAGCCTTCACAGAAGAAGCAT
TTTAACATCTGCCTTGAGCGTCAGGTCCCGCTTCCTTCGCCCTCTTCAATGTCTGCGGCGCTGAGGGGCA
TATCCTGTTACCTGAAGGAGCTAGAGCAGGCAGAGCAGGGACCTGGGCTGTTGGAAGAGCGCGGGCGCAT
CCTGCTGAGCCTCAGCTACAGCTCTCGGCGGCATGGGCTGCTGGTGGGCATTGTTCGCTGTGCTCACCTG
GCTGCAATGGATGTTAACGGCTACTCTGACCCTTATGTGAAGACGTACTTGAGACCAGACGTGGATAAGA
AATCCAAGCATAAGACGTGTGTAAAGAAGAAGACGCTGAACCCGGAATTTAATGAGGAATTCTTTTATGA
GATGGAACTCTCCACTCTGGCTACCAAGACCCTGGAAGTCACAGTCTGGGACTACGACATTGGCAAATCC
AATGACTTCATAGGTGGTGTGTCTCTGGGGCCAGGAGCCCGGGGAGAGGCCCAGAAACACTGGAGAGACT
GTCTACATCAGCCGGACACAGCAGTGGAGCGCTGGCATACCCTGACCAGCGAGCTGCCCCCAGCAGCAGG
GGCGTTGCCGTTGGCCGGATCCGGAAGTTCGGGGTCCAGCGGTTCTTCAGGCAGTTCCGAGGATCTGTAC
TTTCAGAGCGATAACGATGGATCCGAAATCGGTACTGGCTTTCCATTCGACCCCCATTATGTGGAAGTCC
TGGGCGAGCGCATGCACTACGTCGATGTTGGTCCGCGCGATGGCACCCCTGTGCTGTTCCTGCACGGTAA
CCCGACCTCCTCCTACGTGTGGCGCAACATCATCCCGCATGTTGCACCGACCCATCGCTGCATTGCTCCA
GACCTGATCGGTATGGGCAAATCCGACAAACCAGACCTGGGTTATTTCTTCGACGACCACGTCCGCTTCA
TGGATGCCTTCATCGAAGCCCTGGGTCTGGAAGAGGTCGTCCTGGTCATTCACGACTGGGGCTCCGCTCT
GGGTTTCCACTGGGCCAAGCGCAATCCAGAGCGCGTCAAAGGTATTGCATTTATGGAGTTCATCCGCCCT
ATCCCGACCTGGGACGAATGGCCAGAATTTGCCCGCGAGACCTTCCAGGCCTTCCGCACCACCGACGTCG
GCCGCAAGCTGATCATCGATCAGAACGTTTTTATCGAGGGTACGCTGCCGATGGGTGTCGTCCGCCCGCT
GACTGAAGTCGAGATGGACCATTACCGCGAGCCGTTCCTGAATCCTGTTGACCGCGAGCCACTGTGGCGC
TTCCCAAACGAGCTGCCAATCGCCGGTGAGCCAGCGAACATCGTCGCGCTGGTCGAAGAATACATGGACT
GGCTGCACCAGTCCCCTGTCCCGAAGCTGCTGTTCTGGGGCACCCCAGGCGTTCTGATCCCACCGGCCGA
AGCCGCTCGCCTGGCCAAAAGCCTGCCTAACTGCAAGGCTGTGGACATCGGCCCGGGTCTGAATCTGCTG
CAAGAAGACAACCCGGACCTGATCGGCAGCGAGATCGCGCGCTGGCTGTCTACTCTGGAGATTTCCTGAA
ATTCCCCCTCTCCCTCCCCCCCCTAACGTTACTGGCCGAAGCCGCTTGGAATAAGGCCGGTGTGCGTTTG
TCTATATGTTATTTTCCACCATATTGCCGTCTTTTGGCAATGTGAGGGCCCGGAAACCTGGCCCTGTCTT
CTTGACGAGCATTCCTAGGGGTCTTTCCCCTCTCGCCAAAGGAATGCAAGGTCTGTTGAATGTCGTGAAG
GAAGCAGTTCCTCTGGAAGCTTCTTGAAGACAAACAACGTCTGTAGCGACCCTTTGCAGGCAGCGGAACC
CCCCACCTGGCGACAGGTGCCTCTGCGGCCAAAAGCCACGTGTATAAGATACACCTGCAAAGGCGGCACA
ACCCCAGTGCCACGTTGTGAGTTGGATAGTTGTGGAAAGAGTCAAATGGCTCTCCTCAAGCGTATTCAAC
AAGGGGCTGAAGGATGCCCAGAAGGTACCCCATTGTATGGGATCTGATCTGGGGCCTCGGTACACATGCT
TTACATGTGTTTAGTCGAGGTTAAAAAAACGTCTAGGCCCCCCGAACCACGGGGACGTGGTTTTCCTTTG
AAAAACACGATGATAATATGGTGAGCAAGGGCGAGGAGCTGTTCACCGGGGTGGTGCCCATCCTGGTCGA
GCTGGACGGCGACGTAAACGGCCACAAGTTCAGCGTGTCCGGCGAGGGCGAGGGCGATGCCACCTACGGC
AAGCTGACCCTGAAGTTCATCTGCACCACCGGCAAGCTGCCCGTGCCCTGGCCCACCCTCGTGACCACCC
TGACCTACGGCGTGCAGTGCTTCAGCCGCTACCCCGACCACATGAAGCAGCACGACTTCTTCAAGTCCGC
CATGCCCGAAGGCTACGTCCAGGAGCGCACCATCTTCTTCAAGGACGACGGCAACTACAAGACCCGCGCC
GAGGTGAAGTTCGAGGGCGACACCCTGGTGAACCGCATCGAGCTGAAGGGCATCGACTTCAAGGAGGACG
GCAACATCCTGGGGCACAAGCTGGAGTACAACTACAACAGCCACAACGTCTATATCATGGCCGACAAGCA
GAAGAACGGCATCAAGGTGAACTTCAAGATCCGCCACAACATCGAGGACGGCAGCGTGCAGCTCGCCGAC
CACTACCAGCAGAACACCCCCATCGGCGACGGCCCCGTGCTGCTGCCCGACAACCACTACCTGAGCACCC
AGTCCGCCCTGAGCAAAGACCCCAACGAGAAGCGCGATCACATGGTCCTGCTGGAGTTCGTGACCGCCGC
CGGGATCACTCTCGGCATGGACGAGCTGTACAAGTAAAATTCGATATCAAGCTTATCGATAATCAACCTC
TGGATTACAAAATTTGTGAAAGATTGACTGGTATTCTTAACTATGTTGCTCCTTTTACGCTATGTGGATA
CGCTGCTTTAATGCCTTTGTATCATGCTATTGCTTCCCGTATGGCTTTCATTTTCTCCTCCTTGTATAAA
TCCTGGTTGCTGTCTCTTTATGAGGAGTTGTGGCCCGTTGTCAGGCAACGTGGCGTGGTGTGCACTGTGT
TTGCTGACGCAACCCCCACTGGTTGGGGCATTGCCACCACCTGTCAGCTCCTTTCCGGGACTTTCGCTTT
CCCCCTCCCTATTGCCACGGCGGAACTCATCGCCGCCTGCCTTGCCCGCTGCTGGACAGGGGCTCGGCTG
TTGGGCACTGACAATTCCGTGGTGTTGTCGGGGAAATCATCGTCCTTTCCTTGGCTGCTCGCCTGTGTTG
CCACCTGGATTCTGCGCGGGACGTCCTTCTGCTACGTCCCTTCGGCCCTCAATCCAGCGGACCTTCCTTC
CCGCGGCCTGCTGCCGGCTCTGCGGCCTCTTCCGCGTCTTCGCCTTCGCCCTCAGACGAGTCGGATCTCC
CTTTGGGCCGCCTCCCCGCATCGATACCGTCGACCTCGAGACCTAGAAAAACATGGAGCAATCACAAGTA
GCAATACAGCAGCTACCAATGCTGATTGTGCCTGGCTAGAAGCACAAGAGGAGGAGGAGGTGGGTTTTCC
AGTCACACCTCAGGTACCTTTAAGACCAATGACTTACAAGGCAGCTGTAGATCTTAGCCACTTTTTAAAA
GAAAAGGGGGGACTGGAAGGGCTAATTCACTCCCAACGAAGACAAGATATCCTTGATCTGTGGATCTACC
ACACACAAGGCTACTTCCCTGATTGGCAGAACTACACACCAGGGCCAGGGATCAGATATCCACTGACCTT
TGGATGGTGCTACAAGCTAGTACCAGTTGAGCAAGAGAAGGTAGAAGAAGCCAATGAAGGAGAGAACACC
CGCTTGTTACACCCTGTGAGCCTGCATGGGATGGATGACCCGGAGAGAGAAGTATTAGAGTGGAGGTTTG
ACAGCCGCCTAGCATTTCATCACATGGCCCGAGAGCTGCATCCGGACTGTACTGGGTCTCTCTGGTTAGA
CCAGATCTGAGCCTGGGAGCTCTCTGGCTAACTAGGGAACCCACTGCTTAAGCCTCAATAAAGCTTGCCT
TGAGTGCTTCAAGTAGTGTGTGCCCGTCTGTTGTGTGACTCTGGTAACTAGAGATCCCTCAGACCCTTTT
AGTCAGTGTGGAAAATCTCTAGCAGGGCCCGTTTAAACCCGCTGATCAGCCTCGACTGTGCCTTCTAGTT
GCCAGCCATCTGTTGTTTGCCCCTCCCCCGTGCCTTCCTTGACCCTGGAAGGTGCCACTCCCACTGTCCT
TTCCTAATAAAATGAGGAAATTGCATCGCATTGTCTGAGTAGGTGTCATTCTATTCTGGGGGGTGGGGTG
GGGCAGGACAGCAAGGGGGAGGATTGGGAAGACAATAGCAGGCATGCTGGGGATGCGGTGGGCTCTATGG
CTTCTGAGGCGGAAAGAACCAGCTGGGGCTCTAGGGGGTATCCCC
[124 nt withheld, positions 7536-7659]
C
[91 nt withheld, positions 7661-7751]
A
[49 nt withheld, positions 7753-7801]
CCTTTGACGTTGGAGTCCACGTTCTTT
[37 nt withheld, positions 7829-7865]
ACCCTATCTCGGTCTATTCTTTTGATTTATAAGGGATTTTGCCGATTTCGGCCTATTGGTTAAAAAATGA
GCTGATTTAACAAAAATTTAACGCGAATTAATTCTGTGGAATGTGTGTCAGTTAGGGTGTGGAAAGTCCC
CAGGCTCCCCAGCAGGCAGAAGTATGCAAAGCATGCATCTCAATTAGTCAGCAACCAGGTGTGGAAAGTC
CCCAGGCTCCCCAGCAGGCAGAAGTATGCAAAGCATGCATCTCAATTAGTCAGCAACCATAGTCCCGCCC
CTAACTCCGCCCATCCCGCCCCTAACTCCGCCCAGTTCCGCCCATTCTCCGCCCCATGGCTGACTAATTT
TTTTTATTTATGCAGAGGCCGAGGCCGCCTCTGCCTCTGAGCTATTCCAGAAGTAGTGAGGAGGCTTTTT
TGGAGGCCTAGGCTTTTGCAAAAAGCTCCCGGGAGCTTGTATATCCATTTTCGGATCTGATCAGCACGTG
TTGACAATTAATCATCGGCATAGTATATCGGCATAGTATAATACGACAAGGTGAGGAACTAAACCATGGC
CAAGTTGACCAGTGCCGTTCCGGTGCTCACCGCGCGCGACGTCGCCGGAGCGGTCGAGTTCTGGACCGAC
CGGCTCGGGTTCTCCCGGGACTTCGTGGAGGACGACTTCGCCGGTGTGGTCCGGGACGACGTGACCCTGT
TCATCAGCGCGGTCCAGGACCAGGTGGTGCCGGACAACACCCTGGCCTGGGTGTGGGTGCGCGGCCTGGA
CGAGCTGTACGCCGAGTGGTCGGAGGTCGTGTCCACGAACTTCCGGGACGCCTCCGGGCCGGCCATGACC
GAGATCGGCGAGCAGCCGTGGGGGCGGGAGTTCGCCCTGCGCGACCCGGCCGGCAACTGCGTGCACTTCG
TGGCCGAGGAGCAGGACTGACACGTGCTACGAGATTTCGATTCCACCGCCGCCTTCTATGAAAGGTTGGG
CTTCGGAATCGTTTTCCGGGACGCCGGCTGGATGATCCTCCAGCGCGGGGATCTCATGCTGGAGTTCTTC
GCCCACCCCAACTTGTTTATTGCAGCTTATAATGGTTACAAATAAAGCAATAGCATCACAAATTTCACAA
ATAAAGCATTTTTTTCACTGCATTCTAGTTGTGGTTTGTCCAAACTCATCAATGTATCTTATCATGTCTG
TATACCGTCGACCTCTAGCTAGAGCTTGGCGTAATCATGGTCATAGCTGTTTCCTGTGTGAAATTGTTAT
CCGCTCACAATTCCACACAACATACGAGCCGGAAGCATAAAGTGTAAAGCCTGGGGTGCCTAATGAGTGA
GCTAACTCACATTAATTGCGTTGCGCTCACTGCCCGCTTTCCAGTCGGGAAACCTGTCGTGCCAGCTGCA
TTAATGAATCGGCCAACGCGCGGGGAGAGGCGGTTTGCGTATTGGGCGCTCTTCCGCTTCCTCGCTCACT
GACTCGCTGCGCTCGGTCGTTCGGCTGCGGCGAGCGGTATCAGCTCACTCAAAGGCGGTAATACGGTTAT
CCACAGAATCAGGGGATAACGCAGGAAAGAACATGTGAGCAAAAGGCCAGCAAAAGGCCAGGAACCGTAA
AAAGGCCGCGTTGCTGGCGTTTTTCCATAGGCTCCGCCCCCCTGACGAGCATCACAAAAATCGACGCTCA
AGTCAGAGGTGGCGAAACCCGACAGGACTATAAAGATACCAGGCGTTTCCCCCTGGAAGCTCCCTCGTGC
GCTCTCCTGTTCCGACCCTGCCGCTTACCGGATACCTGTCCGCCTTTCTCCCTTCGGGAAGCGTGGCGCT
TTCTCATAGCTCACGCTGTAGGTATCTCAGTTCGGTGTAGGTCGTTCGCTCCAAGCTGGGCTGTGTGCAC
GAACCCCCCGTTCAGCCCGACCGCTGCGCCTTATCCGGTAACTATCGTCTTGAGTCCAACCCGGTAAGAC
ACGACTTATCGCCACTGGCAGCAGCCACTGGTAACAGGATTAGCAGAGCGAGGTATGTAGGCGGTGCTAC
AGAGTTCTTGAAGTGGTGGCCTAACTACGGCTACACTAGAAGAACAGTATTTGGTATCTGCGCTCTGCTG
AAGCCAGTTACCTTCGGAAAAAGAGTTGGTAGCTCTTGATCCGGCAAACAAACCACCGCTGGTAGCGGTG
GTTTTTTTGTTTGCAAGCAGCAGATTACGCGCAGAAAAAAAGGATCTCAAGAAGATCCTTTGATCTTTTC
TACGGGGTCTGACGCTCAGTGGAACGAAAACTCACGTTAAGGGATTTTGGTCATGAGATTATCAAAAAGG
ATCTTCACCTAGATCCTTTTAAATTAAAAATGAAGTTTTAAATCAATCTAAAGTATATATGAGTAAACTT
GGTCTGACAGTTACCAATGCTTAATCAGTGAGGCACCTATCTCAGCGATCTGTCTATTTCGTTCATCCAT
AGTTGCCTGACTCCCCGTCGTGTAGATAACTACGATACGGGAGGGCTTACCATCTGGCCCCAGTGCTGCA
ATGATACCGCGAGACCCACGCTCACCGGCTCCAGATTTATCAGCAATAAACCAGCCAGCCGGAAGGGCCG
AGCGCAGAAGTGGTCCTGCAACTTTATCCGCCTCCATCCAGTCTATTAATTGTTGCCGGGAAGCTAGAGT
AAGTAGTTCGCCAGTTAATAGTTTGCGCAACGTTGTTGCCATTGCTACAGGCATCGTGGTGTCACGCTCG
TCGTTTGGTATGGCTTCATTCAGCTCCGGTTCCCAACGATCAAGGCGAGTTACATGATCCCCCATGTTGT
GCAAAAAAGCGGTTAGCTCCTTCGGTCCTCCGATCGTTGTCAGAAGTAAGTTGGCCGCAGTGTTATCACT
CATGGTTATGGCAGCACTGCATAATTCTCTTACTGTCATGCCATCCGTAAGATGCTTTTCTGTGACTGGT
GAGTACTCAACCAAGTCATTCTGAGAATAGTGTATGCGGCGACCGAGTTGCTCTTGCCCGGCGTCAATAC
GGGATAATACCGCGCCACATAGCAGAACTTTAAAAGTGCTCATCATTGGAAAACGTTCTTCGGGGCGAAA
ACTCTCAAGGATCTTACCGCTGTTGAGATCCAGTTCGATGTAACCCACTCGTGCACCCAACTGATCTTCA
GCATCTTTTACTTTCACCAGCGTTTCTGGGTGAGCAAAAACAGGAAGGCAAAATGCCGCAAAAAAGGGAA
TAAGGGCGACACGGAAATGTTGAATACTCATACTCTTCCTTTTTCAATATTATTGAAGCATTTATCAGGG
TTATTGTCTCATGAGCGGATACATATTTGAATGTATTTAGAAAAATAAACAAATAGGGGTTCCGCGCACA
TTTCCCCGAAAAGTGCCACCTGACGTCGACGGATCGGGAGATCTCCCGATCCCCTATGGTGCACTCTCAG
TACAATCTGCTCTGATGCCGCATAGTTAAGCCAGTATCTGCTCCCTGCTTGTGTGTTGGAGGTCGCTGAG
TAGTGCGCGAGCAAAATTTAAGCTACAACAAGGCAAGGCTTGACCGACAATTGCATGAAGAATCTGCTTA
GGGTTAGGCGTTTTGCGCTGCTTCGCGATGTACGGGCCAGATATACGCGTTGACATTGATTATTGACTAG
TTATTAATAGTAATCAATTACGGGGTCATTAGTTCATAGCCCATATATGGAGTTCCGCGTTACATAACTT
ACGGTAAATGGCCCGCCTGGCTGACCGCCCAACGACCCCCGCCCATTGACGTCAATAATGACGTATGTTC
CCATAGTAACGCCAATAGGGACTTTCCATTGACGTCAATGGGTGGAGTATTTACGGTAAACTGCCCACTT
GGCAGTACATCAAGTGTATCATATGCCAAGTACGCCCCCTATTGACGTCAATGACGGTAAATGGCCCGCC
TGGCATTATGCCCAGTACATGACCTTATGGGACTTTCCTACTTGGCAGTACATCTACGTATTAGTCATCG
CTATTACCATG
Features (pLannotate 1.2.2; 34 found; start..end, strand, type, name):
      1..200     +  promoter       CMV promoter: human cytomegalovirus (CMV) immediate early promoter
    218..398     +  LTR            5' LTR (truncated): truncated 5' long terminal repeat (LTR) from HIV-1
    445..570     +  misc_feature   HIV-1 Ψ: packaging signal of human immunodeficiency virus type 1
    554..917     +  CDS            HIV-1 gag (fragment): gag protein from human immunodeficiency virus 1; gag
   1063..1296    +  misc_feature   RRE: The Rev response element (RRE) of HIV-1 allows for Rev-dependent mRNA export from the nucleus to the cytoplasm.
   1673..1773    +  CDS            Rev (fragment): human immunodeficiency virus 1 (HIV-1) Rev protein; rev; enhances nuclear export of unspliced and incompletely spliced viral mRNAs
   1823..1940    +  misc_feature   cPPT/CTS: central polypurine tract and central termination sequence of HIV-1
   1985..2431    +  promoter       hSyn promoter: human synapsin I promoter; confers neuron-specific expression (Kügler et al., 2003)
   2448..3656    +  CDS            Doc2a: DOC2A_RAT - Experimental evidence at protein level: Swiss-Prot protein existence level 1. Calcium sensor which most probably regulates fusion of vesicles with membranes. Binds calcium and phospholipids. May be involved in calcium dependent neurotransmitter release through the interaction with UNC13A. May be involved in calcium-dependent spontaneous release of neurotransmitter in absence of action potentials in neuronal cells. Regulates Ca(2+)-dependent secretory lysosome exocytosis in mast cells (By similarity). From Rattus norvegicus (Rat).
   3699..3719    +  CDS            TEV site: tobacco etch virus (TEV) protease recognition and cleavage site
   3735..4616    +  CDS            HaloTag®: modified bacterial dehalogenase that forms covalent bonds with chloroalkane derivatives
   4625..5201    +  misc_feature   IRES2: internal ribosome entry site (IRES) of the encephalomyocarditis virus (EMCV)
   5198..5917    +  CDS            EGFP: the original enhanced GFP (Yang et al., 1996) mammalian codon-optimized
   5918..5941    +  misc_feature   MCS (fragment): pBluescript multiple cloning site
   5941..6529    +  misc_feature   WPRE: woodchuck hepatitis virus posttranscriptional regulatory element
   6466..7047    +  CDS            nef (fragment): NEF_HV1H2 - Experimental evidence at protein level: Swiss-Prot protein existence level 1. Extracellular Nef protein targets CD4(+) T-lymphocytes for apoptosis by interacting with CXCR4 surface receptors. From Human immunodeficiency virus type 1 group M subtype B (isolate HXB2) (HIV-1).
   7054..7234    +  LTR            5' LTR (truncated): truncated 5' long terminal repeat (LTR) from HIV-1
   7266..7490    +  polyA_signal   bGH poly(A) signal: bovine growth hormone polyadenylation signal
   7494..7515    +  promoter       SV40 promoter (fragment): SV40 enhancer and early promoter
   7536..7964    +  rep_origin     f1 ori (sequence partly withheld): f1 bacteriophage origin of replication; arrow indicates direction of (+) strand synthesis
   7978..8307    +  promoter       SV40 promoter: SV40 enhancer and early promoter
   8355..8402    +  promoter       EM7 promoter: synthetic bacterial promoter&nbsp
   8421..8795    +  CDS            BleoR: antibiotic-binding protein; Sh ble from Streptoalloteichus hindustanus; confers resistance to bleomycin, phleomycin, and Zeocin™
   8805..8930    +  CDS            ble (fragment): BLE_KLEPN - Experimental evidence at protein level: Swiss-Prot protein existence level 1. Binding protein with a strong affinity to the bleomycin family of antibiotics. Binds to CL990; an antimitotic-antibiotic compound. From Klebsiella pneumoniae.
   8925..9046    +  polyA_signal   SV40 poly(A) signal: SV40 polyadenylation signal
   9117..9139    -  protein_bind   lac operator (fragment): The lac repressor binds to the lac operator to inhibit transcription in E. coli. This inhibition can be relieved by adding lactose or isopropyl-β-D-thiogalactopyranoside (IPTG). lac repressor encoded by lacI
   9143..9173    -  promoter       lac promoter: promoter for the E. coli lac operon
   9188..9209    -  protein_bind   CAP binding site: CAP binding activates transcription in the presence of cAMP. E. coli catabolite activator protein
   9222..9314    -  CDS            lacI (fragment): lac repressor; lacI; The lac repressor binds to the lac operator to inhibit transcription in E. coli. This inhibition can be relieved by adding lactose or isopropyl-β-D-thiogalactopyranoside (IPTG).
   9497..10085   -  rep_origin     ori: high-copy-number ColE1/pMB1/pBR322/pUC origin of replication
  10256..11116   -  CDS            AmpR: β-lactamase; bla; confers resistance to ampicillin, carbenicillin, and related antibiotics
  11117..11221   -  promoter       AmpR promoter: bla
  11280..11332   -  misc_feature   bom (fragment): basis of mobility region from pBR322
  11487..11866   +  enhancer       CMV enhancer: human cytomegalovirus immediate early enhancer
