>Addgene plasmid #128817 | pFSW Doc2alpha Halotag Sequencing Result | analyzer sequence | sequence record 254290
CGACTGGTGAGTACGCCAAAAATTTTGACTAGCGGAGGCTAGAAGGAGAGAGATGGGTGCGAGAGCGTCA
GTATTAAGCGGGGGAGAATTAGATCGCGATGGGAAAAAATTCGGTTAAGGCCAGGGGGAAAGAAAAAATA
TAAATTAAAACATATAGTATGGGCAAGCAGGGAGCTAGAACGATTCGCAGTTAATCCTGGCCTGTTAGAA
ACATCAGAAGGCTGTAGACAAATACTGGGACAGCTACAACCATCCCTTCAGACAGGATCAGAAGAACTTA
GATCATTATATAATACAGTAGCAACCCTCTATTGTGTGCATCAAAGGATAGAGATAAAAGACACCAAGGA
AGCTTTAGACAAGATAGAGGAAGAGCAAAACAAAAGTAAGACCACCGCACAGCAAGCGGCCGCTGATCTT
CAGACCTGGAGGAGGAGATATGAGGGACAATTGGAGAAGTGAATTATATAAATATAAAGTAGTAAAAATT
GAACCATTAGGAGTAGCACCCACCAAGGCAAAGAGAAGAGTGGTGCAGAGAGAAAAAAGAGCAGTGGGAA
TAGGAGCTTTGTTCCTTGGGTTCTTGGGAGCAGCAGGAAGCACTATGGGCGCAGCGTCAATGACGCTGAC
GGTACAGGCCAGACAATTATTGTCTGGTATAGTGCAGCAGCAGAACAATTTGCTGAGGGCTATTGAGGCG
CAACAGCATCTGTTGCAACTCACAGTCTGGGGCATCAAGCAGCTCCAGGCAAGAATCCTGGCTGTGGAAA
GATACCTAAAGGATCAACAGCTCCTGGGGATTTGGGGTTGCTCTGGAAAACTCATTTGCACCACTGCTGT
GCCTTGGAATGCTAGTTGGAGTAATAAATCTCTGGAACAGATTTGGAATCACACGACCTGGATGGAGTGG
GACAGAGAAATTAACAATTACACAAGCTTAATACACTCCTTAATTGAAGAATCGCAAAACCAGCAAGAAA
AGAATGAACAAGAATTATTGGAATTAGATAAATGGGCAAGTTTGTGGAATTGGTTTAACATAACAAATTG
GCTGTGGTATATAAAATTATTCATAATGATAGTAGGAGGCTTGGTAGGTTTAAGAATAGTTTTTGCTGTA
CTTTCTATAGTGAATAGAGTTAGGCAGGGATATTCACCATTATCGTTTCAGACCCACCTCCCAACCCCGA
GGGGACCCGACAGGCCCGAAGGAATAGAAGAAGAAGGTGGAGAGAGAGACAGAGACAGATCCATTCGATT
AGTGAACGGATCGGCACTGCGTGCGCCAATTCTGCAGACAAATGGCAGTATTCATCCACAATTTTAAAAG
AAAAGGGGGGATTGGGGGGTACAGTGCAGGGGAAAGAATAGTAGACATAATAGCAACAGACATACAAACT
AAAGAATTACAAAAACAAATTACAAAAATTCAAAATTTTCGGGTTTATTACAGGGACAGCAGAGATCCAG
TTTGGTTAATTAAAGTGCAAGTGGTTTTAGGACCAGGATGAGGCGGGGTGGGGGTGCCTACCTGACGACC
GACCCCGACCCACTGGACAAGCACCCAACCCCCATTCCCCAAATTGCGCATCCCCTATCAGAGAGGGGGA
GGGGAAACAGGATGCGGCGAGGCGCGTGCGCACTGCCAGCTTCAGCACCGCGGACAGTGCCTTCGCCCCC
GCCTGGCGGCGCGCGCCACCGCCGCCTCAGCACTGAAGGCGCGCTGACGTCACTCGCCGGTCCCCCGTAA
ACTCCCCTTCCCGGCCACCTTGGTCGCGTCCGCGCCGCCGCCGGCCCAGCCGGACCGCACCACGCGAGGC
GCGAGATAGGGGGGCACGGGCGCGACCATCTGCGCTGCGGCGCCGGCGACTCAGCGCTGCCTCAGTCTGC
GGTGGGCAGCGGAGGAGTCGTGTCGTGCCTGAGAGCGCAGGTACGGCTAGGCCACCATGAGAGGACGAAG
AGGTGATCGAATGACCATCAACATCCAGGAGCACATGGCAATCAACGTGTGCCCTGGACCCATCAGGCCC
ATCCGCCAGATCTCCGACTACTTCCCTCGCAGAGGACCAGGACCAGAGGGTGGCGGCGGAGGAAGGGGCT
TCGGGGAAGCTCCAGCTCATCTGGCCCCTCTGGCTCTGGCTCCACCTGCAGCTCTCCTTGGAGCCACTAC
ACCCGACGATGGAGCTGAGGTAGACAGCTACGACTCGGATGATACCACTGCCCTGGGCACGCTGGAATTT
GACCTTCTCTATGATCAGGCTTCCTGCATGCTGCACTGTAGAATCCTCAGGGCCAAGGGCCTCAAGCCCA
TGGATTTCAACGGCCTGGCTGACCCCTATGTAAAGCTGCACCTCCTGCCAGGAGCCTGCAAGGCCAATAA
GCTAAAAACCAAGACACAGAGGAACACACTGAACCCAGTGTGGAACGAGGAGCTGACGTACAGTGGAATC
ACAGATGACGACATCACCCACAAGGTGCTCAGGATCTCGGTCTGTGATGAGGACAAGCTGAGTCACAATG
AATTTATTGGGGAGATCCGAGTGCCCCTCCGCCGCCTCAAGCCTTCACAGAAGAAGCATTTTAACATCTG
CCTTGAGCGTCAGGTCCCGCTTCCTTCGCCCTCTTCAATGTCTGCGGCGCTGAGGGGCATATCCTGTTAC
CTGAAGGAGCTAGAGCAGGCAGAGCAGGGACCTGGGCTGTTGGAAGAGCGCGGGCGCATCCTGCTGAGCC
TCAGCTACAGCTCTCGGCGGCATGGGCTGCTGGTGGGCATTGTTCGCTGTGCTCACCTGGCTGCAATGGA
TGTTAACGGCTACTCTGACCCTTATGTGAAGACGTACTTGAGACCAGACGTGGATAAGAAATCCAAGCAT
AAGACGTGTGTAAAGAAGAAGACGCTGAACCCGGAATTTAATGAGGAATTCTTTTATGAGATGGAACTCT
CCACTCTGGCTACCAAGACCCTGGAAGTCACAGTCTGGGACTACGACATTGGCAAATCCAATGACTTCAT
AGGTGGTGTGTCTCTGGGGCCAGGAGCCCGGGGAGAGGCCCAGAAACACTGGAGAGACTGTCTACATCAG
CCGGACACAGCAGTGGAGCGCTGGCATACCCTGACCAGCGAGCTGCCCCCAGCAGCAGGGGCGTTGCCGT
TGGCCGGATCCGGAAGTTCGGGGTCCAGCGGTTCTTCAGGCAGTTCCGAGGATCTGTACTTTCAGAGCGA
TAACGATGGATCCGAAATCGGTACTGGCTTTCCATTCGACCCCCATTATGTGGAAGTCCTGGGCGAGCGC
ATGCACTACGTCGATGTTGGTCCGCGCGATGGCACCCCTGTGCTGTTCCTGCACGGTAACCCGACCTCCT
CCTACGTGTGGCGCAACATCATCCCGCATGTTGCACCGACCCATCGCTGCATTGCTCCAGACCTGATCGG
TATGGGCAAATCCGACAAACCAGACCTGGGTTATTTCTTCGACGACCACGTCCGCTTCATGGATGCCTTC
ATCGAAGCCCTGGGTCTGGAAGAGGTCGTCCTGGTCATTCACGACTGGGGCTCCGCTCTGGGTTTCCACT
GGGCCAAGCGCAATCCAGAGCGCGTCAAAGGTATTGCATTTATGGAGTTCATCCGCCCTATCCCGACCTG
GGACGAATGGCCAGAATTTGCCCGCGAGACCTTCCAGGCCTTCCGCACCACCGACGTCGGCCGCAAGCTG
ATCATCGATCAGAACGTTTTTATCGAGGGTACGCTGCCGATGGGTGTCGTCCGCCCGCTGACTGAAGTCG
AGATGGACCATTACCGCGAGCCGTTCCTGAATCCTGTTGACCGCGAGCCACTGTGGCGCTTCCCAAACGA
GCTGCCAATCGCCGGTGAGCCAGCGAACATCGTCGCGCTGGTCGAAGAATACATGGACTGGCTGCACCAG
TCCCCTGTCCCGAAGCTGCTGTTCTGGGGCACCCCAGGCGTTCTGATCCCACCGGCCGAAGCCGCTCGCC
TGGCCAAAAGCCTGCCTAACTGCAAGGCTGTGGACATCGGCCCGGGTCTGAATCTGCTGCAAGAAGACAA
CCCGGACCTGATCGGCAGCGAGATCGCGCGCTGGCTGTCTACTCTGGAGATTTCCTGAAATTCCCCCTCT
CCCTCCCCCCCCTAACGTTACTGGCCGAAGCCGCTTGGAATAAGGCCGGTGTGCGTTTGTCTATATGTTA
TTTTCCACCATATTGCCGTCTTTTGGCAATGTGAGGGCCCGGAAACCTGGCCCTGTCTTCTTGACGAGCA
TTCCTAGGGGTCTTTCCCCTCTCGCCAAAGGAATGCAAGGTCTGTTGAATGTCGTGAAGGAAGCAGTTCC
TCTGGAAGCTTCTTGAAGACAAACAACGTCTGTAGCGACCCTTTGCAGGCAGCGGAACCCCCCACCTGGC
GACAGGTGCCTCTGCGGCCAAAAGCCACGTGTATAAGATACACCTGCAAAGGCGGCACAACCCCAGTGCC
ACGTTGTGAGTTGGATAGTTGTGGAAAGAGTCAAATGGCTCTCCTCAAGCGTATTCAACAAGGGGCTGAA
GGATGCCCAGAAGGTACCCCATTGTATGGGATCTGATCTGGGGCCTCGGTACACATGCTTTACATGTGTT
TAGTCGAGGTTAAAAAAACGTCTAGGCCCCCCGAACCACGGGGACGTGGTTTTCCTTTGAAAAACACGAT
GATAATATGGTGAGCAAGGGCGAGGAGCTGTTCACCGGGGTGGTGCCCATCCTGGTCGAGCTGGACGGCG
ACGTAAACGGCCACAAGTTCAGCGTGTCCGGCGAGGGCGAGGGCGATGCCACCTACGGCAAGCTGACCCT
GAAGTTCATCTGCACCACCGGCAAGCTGCCCGTGCCCTGGCCCACCCTCGTGACCACCCTGACCTACGGC
GTGCAGTGCTTCAGCCGCTACCCCGACCACATGAAGCAGCACGACTTCTTCAAGTCCGCCATGCCCGAAG
GCTACGTCCAGGAGCGCACCATCTTCTTCAAGGACGACGGCAACTACAAGACCCGCGCCGAGGTGAAGTT
CGAGGGCGACACCCTGGTGAACCGCATCGAGCTGAAGGGCATCGACTTCAAGGAGGACGGCAACATCCTG
GGGCACAAGCTGGAGTACAACTACAACAGCCACAACGTCTATATCATGGCCGACAAGCAGAAGAACGGCA
TCAAGGTGAACTTCAAGATCCGCCACAACATCGAGGACGGCAGCGTGCAGCTCGCCGACCACTACCAGCA
GAACACCCCCATCGGCGACGGCCCCGTGCTGCTGCCCGACAACCACTACCTGAGCACCCAGTCCGCCCTG
AGCAAAGACCCCAACGAGAAGCGCGATCACATGGTCCTGCTGGAGTTCGTGACCGCCGCCGGGATCACTC
TCGGCATGGACGAGCTGTACAAGTAAAATTCGATATCAAGCTTATCGATAATCAACCTCTGGATTACAAA
ATTTGTGAAAGATTGACTGGTATTCTTAACTATGTTGCTCCTTTTACGCTATGTGGATACGCTGCTTTAA
TGCCTTTGTATCATGCTATTGCTTCCCGTATGGCTTTCATTTTCTCCTCCTTGTATAAATCCTGGTTGCT
GTCTCTTTATGAGGAGTTGTGGCCCGTTGTCAGGCAACGTGGCGTGGTGTGCACTGTGTTTGCTGACGCA
ACCCCCACTGGTTGGGGCATTGCCACCACCTGTCAGCTCCTTTCCGGGACTTTCGCTTTCCCCCTCCCTA
TTGCCACGGCGGAACTCATCGCCGCCTGCCTTGCCCGCTGCTGGACAGGGGCTCGGCTGTTGGGCACTGA
CAATTCCGTGGTGTTGTCGGGGAAATCATCGTCCTTTCCTTGGCTGCTCGCCTGTGTTGCCACCTGGATT
CTGCGCGGGACGTCCTTCTGCTACGTCCCTTCGGCCCTCAATCCAGCGGACCTTCCTTCCCGCGGCCTGC
TGCCGGCTCTGCGGCCTCTTCCGCGTCTTCGCCTTCGCCCTCAGACGAGTCGGATCTCCCTTTGGGCCGC
CTCCCCGCATCGATACCGTCGACCTCGAGACCTAGAAAAACATGGAGCAATCACAAGTAGCAATACAGCA
GCTACCAATGCTGATTGTGCCTGGCTAGAAGCACAAGAGGAGGAGGAGGTGGGTTTTCCAGTCACACCTC
AGGTACCTTTAAGACCAATGACTTACAAGGCAGCTGTAGATCTTAGCCACTTTTTAAAAGAAAAGGGGGG
ACTGGAAGGGCTAATTCACTCCCAACGAAGACAAGATATCCTTGATCTGTGGATCTACCACACACAAGGC
TACTTCCCTGATTGGCAGAACTACACACCAGGGCCAGGGATCAGATATCCACTGACCTTTGGATGGTGCT
ACAAGCTAGTACCAGTTGAGCAAGAGAAGGTAGAAGAAGCCAATGAAGGAGAGAACACCCGCTTGTTACA
CCCTGTGAGCCTGCATGGGATGGATGACCCGGAGAGAGAAGTATTAGAGTGGAGGTTTGACAGCCGCCTA
GCATTTCATCACATGGCCCGAGAGCTGCATCCGGACTGTACTGGGTCTCTCTGGTTAGACCAGATCTGAG
CCTGGGAGCTCTCTGGCTAACTAGGGAACCCACTGCTTAAGCCTCAATAAAGCTTGCCTTGAGTGCTTCA
AGTAGTGTGTGCCCGTCTGTTGTGTGACTCTGGTAACTAGAGATCCCTCAGACCCTTTTAGTCAGTGTGG
AAAATCTCTAGCAGGGCCCGTTTAAACCCGCTGATCAGCCTCGACTGTGCCTTCTAGTTGCCAGCCATCT
GTTGTTTGCCCCTCCCCCGTGCCTTCCTTGACCCTGGAAGGTGCCACTCCCACTGTCCTTTCCTAATAAA
ATGAGGAAATTGCATCGCATTGTCTGAGTAGGTGTCATTCTATTCTGGGGGGTGGGGTGGGGCAGGACAG
CAAGGGGGAGGATTGGGAAGACAATAGCAGGCATGCTGGGGATGCGGTGGGCTCTATGGCTTCTGAGGCG
GAAAGAACCAGCTGGGGCTCTAGGGGGTATCCCC
[124 nt withheld, positions 7035-7158]
C
[91 nt withheld, positions 7160-7250]
A
[49 nt withheld, positions 7252-7300]
CCTTTGACGTTGGAGTCCACGTTCTTT
[37 nt withheld, positions 7328-7364]
ACCCTATCTCGGTCTATTCTTTTGATTTATAAGGGATTTTGCCGATTTCGGCCTATTGGTTAAAAAATGA
GCTGATTTAACAAAAATTTAACGCGAATTAATTCTGTGGAATGTGTGTCAGTTAGGGTGTGGAAAGTCCC
CAGGCTCCCCAGCAGGCAGAAGTATGCAAAGCATGCATCTCAATTAGTCAGCAACCAGGTGTGGAAAGTC
CCCAGGCTCCCCAGCAGGCAGAAGTATGCAAAGCATGCATCTCAATTAGTCAGCAACCATAGTCCCGCCC
CTAACTCCGCCCATCCCGCCCCTAACTCCGCCCAGTTCCGCCCATTCTCCGCCCCATGGCTGACTAATTT
TTTTTATTTATGCAGAGGCCGAGGCCGCCTCTGCCTCTGAGCTATTCCAGAAGTAGTGAGGAGGCTTTTT
TGGAGGCCTAGGCTTTTGCAAAAAGCTCCCGGGAGCTTGTATATCCATTTTCGGATCTGATCAGCACGTG
TTGACAATTAATCATCGGCATAGTATATCGGCATAGTATAATACGACAAGGTGAGGAACTAAACCATGGC
CAAGTTGACCAGTGCCGTTCCGGTGCTCACCGCGCGCGACGTCGCCGGAGCGGTCGAGTTCTGGACCGAC
CGGCTCGGGTTCTCCCGGGACTTCGTGGAGGACGACTTCGCCGGTGTGGTCCGGGACGACGTGACCCTGT
TCATCAGCGCGGTCCAGGACCAGGTGGTGCCGGACAACACCCTGGCCTGGGTGTGGGTGCGCGGCCTGGA
CGAGCTGTACGCCGAGTGGTCGGAGGTCGTGTCCACGAACTTCCGGGACGCCTCCGGGCCGGCCATGACC
GAGATCGGCGAGCAGCCGTGGGGGCGGGAGTTCGCCCTGCGCGACCCGGCCGGCAACTGCGTGCACTTCG
TGGCCGAGGAGCAGGACTGACACGTGCTACGAGATTTCGATTCCACCGCCGCCTTCTATGAAAGGTTGGG
CTTCGGAATCGTTTTCCGGGACGCCGGCTGGATGATCCTCCAGCGCGGGGATCTCATGCTGGAGTTCTTC
GCCCACCCCAACTTGTTTATTGCAGCTTATAATGGTTACAAATAAAGCAATAGCATCACAAATTTCACAA
ATAAAGCATTTTTTTCACTGCATTCTAGTTGTGGTTTGTCCAAACTCATCAATGTATCTTATCATGTCTG
TATACCGTCGACCTCTAGCTAGAGCTTGGCGTAATCATGGTCATAGCTGTTTCCTGTGTGAAATTGTTAT
CCGCTCACAATTCCACACAACATACGAGCCGGAAGCATAAAGTGTAAAGCCTGGGGTGCCTAATGAGTGA
GCTAACTCACATTAATTGCGTTGCGCTCACTGCCCGCTTTCCAGTCGGGAAACCTGTCGTGCCAGCTGCA
TTAATGAATCGGCCAACGCGCGGGGAGAGGCGGTTTGCGTATTGGGCGCTCTTCCGCTTCCTCGCTCACT
GACTCGCTGCGCTCGGTCGTTCGGCTGCGGCGAGCGGTATCAGCTCACTCAAAGGCGGTAATACGGTTAT
CCACAGAATCAGGGGATAACGCAGGAAAGAACATGTGAGCAAAAGGCCAGCAAAAGGCCAGGAACCGTAA
AAAGGCCGCGTTGCTGGCGTTTTTCCATAGGCTCCGCCCCCCTGACGAGCATCACAAAAATCGACGCTCA
AGTCAGAGGTGGCGAAACCCGACAGGACTATAAAGATACCAGGCGTTTCCCCCTGGAAGCTCCCTCGTGC
GCTCTCCTGTTCCGACCCTGCCGCTTACCGGATACCTGTCCGCCTTTCTCCCTTCGGGAAGCGTGGCGCT
TTCTCATAGCTCACGCTGTAGGTATCTCAGTTCGGTGTAGGTCGTTCGCTCCAAGCTGGGCTGTGTGCAC
GAACCCCCCGTTCAGCCCGACCGCTGCGCCTTATCCGGTAACTATCGTCTTGAGTCCAACCCGGTAAGAC
ACGACTTATCGCCACTGGCAGCAGCCACTGGTAACAGGATTAGCAGAGCGAGGTATGTAGGCGGTGCTAC
AGAGTTCTTGAAGTGGTGGCCTAACTACGGCTACACTAGAAGAACAGTATTTGGTATCTGCGCTCTGCTG
AAGCCAGTTACCTTCGGAAAAAGAGTTGGTAGCTCTTGATCCGGCAAACAAACCACCGCTGGTAGCGGTG
GTTTTTTTGTTTGCAAGCAGCAGATTACGCGCAGAAAAAAAGGATCTCAAGAAGATCCTTTGATCTTTTC
TACGGGGTCTGACGCTCAGTGGAACGAAAACTCACGTTAAGGGATTTTGGTCATGAGATTATCAAAAAGG
ATCTTCACCTAGATCCTTTTAAATTAAAAATGAAGTTTTAAATCAATCTAAAGTATATATGAGTAAACTT
GGTCTGACAGTTACCAATGCTTAATCAGTGAGGCACCTATCTCAGCGATCTGTCTATTTCGTTCATCCAT
AGTTGCCTGACTCCCCGTCGTGTAGATAACTACGATACGGGAGGGCTTACCATCTGGCCCCAGTGCTGCA
ATGATACCGCGAGACCCACGCTCACCGGCTCCAGATTTATCAGCAATAAACCAGCCAGCCGGAAGGGCCG
AGCGCAGAAGTGGTCCTGCAACTTTATCCGCCTCCATCCAGTCTATTAATTGTTGCCGGGAAGCTAGAGT
AAGTAGTTCGCCAGTTAATAGTTTGCGCAACGTTGTTGCCATTGCTACAGGCATCGTGGTGTCACGCTCG
TCGTTTGGTATGGCTTCATTCAGCTCCGGTTCCCAACGATCAAGGCGAGTTACATGATCCCCCATGTTGT
GCAAAAAAGCGGTTAGCTCCTTCGGTCCTCCGATCGTTGTCAGAAGTAAGTTGGCCGCAGTGTTATCACT
CATGGTTATGGCAGCACTGCATAATTCTCTTACTGTCATGCCATCCGTAAGATGCTTTTCTGTGACTGGT
GAGTACTCAACCAAGTCATTCTGAGAATAGTGTATGCGGCGACCGAGTTGCTCTTGCCCGGCGTCAATAC
GGGATAATACCGCGCCACATAGCAGAACTTTAAAAGTGCTCATCATTGGAAAACGTTCTTCGGGGCGAAA
ACTCTCAAGGATCTTACCGCTGTTGAGATCCAGTTCGATGTAACCCACTCGTGCACCCAACTGATCTTCA
GCATCTTTTACTTTCACCAGCGTTTCTGGGTGAGCAAAAACAGGAAGGCAAAATGCCGCAAAAAAGGGAA
TAAGGGCGACACGGAAATGTTGAATACTCATACTCTTCCTTTTTCAATATTATTGAAGCATTTATCAGGG
TTATTGTCTCATGAGCGGATACATATTTGAATGTATTTAGAAAAATAAACAAATAGGGGTTCCGCGCACA
TTTCCCCGAAAAGTGCCACCTGACGTCGACGGATCGGGAGATCTCCCGATCCCCTATGGTGCACTCTCAG
TACAATCTGCTCTGATGCCGCATAGTTAAGCCAGTATCTGCTCCCTGCTTGTGTGTTGGAGGTCGCTGAG
T
Features (pLannotate 1.2.2; 31 found; start..end, strand, type, name):
     25..47      +  ncRNA          HIV-1 SL3: Accession: RF01381 - HIV-1 stem-loop 3 Psi packaging signal
     53..416     +  CDS            HIV-1 gag (fragment): gag protein from human immunodeficiency virus 1; gag
    562..795     +  misc_feature   RRE: The Rev response element (RRE) of HIV-1 allows for Rev-dependent mRNA export from the nucleus to the cytoplasm.
   1172..1272    +  CDS            Rev (fragment): human immunodeficiency virus 1 (HIV-1) Rev protein; rev; enhances nuclear export of unspliced and incompletely spliced viral mRNAs
   1322..1439    +  misc_feature   cPPT/CTS: central polypurine tract and central termination sequence of HIV-1
   1484..1930    +  promoter       hSyn promoter: human synapsin I promoter; confers neuron-specific expression (Kügler et al., 2003)
   1947..3155    +  CDS            Doc2a: DOC2A_RAT - Experimental evidence at protein level: Swiss-Prot protein existence level 1. Calcium sensor which most probably regulates fusion of vesicles with membranes. Binds calcium and phospholipids. May be involved in calcium dependent neurotransmitter release through the interaction with UNC13A. May be involved in calcium-dependent spontaneous release of neurotransmitter in absence of action potentials in neuronal cells. Regulates Ca(2+)-dependent secretory lysosome exocytosis in mast cells (By similarity). From Rattus norvegicus (Rat).
   3198..3218    +  CDS            TEV site: tobacco etch virus (TEV) protease recognition and cleavage site
   3234..4115    +  CDS            HaloTag®: modified bacterial dehalogenase that forms covalent bonds with chloroalkane derivatives
   4124..4700    +  misc_feature   IRES2: internal ribosome entry site (IRES) of the encephalomyocarditis virus (EMCV)
   4697..5416    +  CDS            EGFP: the original enhanced GFP (Yang et al., 1996) mammalian codon-optimized
   5417..5440    +  misc_feature   MCS (fragment): pBluescript multiple cloning site
   5440..6028    +  misc_feature   WPRE: woodchuck hepatitis virus posttranscriptional regulatory element
   5965..6546    +  CDS            nef (fragment): NEF_HV1H2 - Experimental evidence at protein level: Swiss-Prot protein existence level 1. Extracellular Nef protein targets CD4(+) T-lymphocytes for apoptosis by interacting with CXCR4 surface receptors. From Human immunodeficiency virus type 1 group M subtype B (isolate HXB2) (HIV-1).
   6553..6733    +  LTR            5' LTR (truncated): truncated 5' long terminal repeat (LTR) from HIV-1
   6765..6989    +  polyA_signal   bGH poly(A) signal: bovine growth hormone polyadenylation signal
   6993..7014    +  promoter       SV40 promoter (fragment): SV40 enhancer and early promoter
   7035..7463    +  rep_origin     f1 ori (sequence partly withheld): f1 bacteriophage origin of replication; arrow indicates direction of (+) strand synthesis
   7477..7806    +  promoter       SV40 promoter: SV40 enhancer and early promoter
   7854..7901    +  promoter       EM7 promoter: synthetic bacterial promoter&nbsp
   7920..8294    +  CDS            BleoR: antibiotic-binding protein; Sh ble from Streptoalloteichus hindustanus; confers resistance to bleomycin, phleomycin, and Zeocin™
   8304..8429    +  CDS            ble (fragment): BLE_KLEPN - Experimental evidence at protein level: Swiss-Prot protein existence level 1. Binding protein with a strong affinity to the bleomycin family of antibiotics. Binds to CL990; an antimitotic-antibiotic compound. From Klebsiella pneumoniae.
   8424..8545    +  polyA_signal   SV40 poly(A) signal: SV40 polyadenylation signal
   8616..8638    -  protein_bind   lac operator (fragment): The lac repressor binds to the lac operator to inhibit transcription in E. coli. This inhibition can be relieved by adding lactose or isopropyl-β-D-thiogalactopyranoside (IPTG). lac repressor encoded by lacI
   8642..8672    -  promoter       lac promoter: promoter for the E. coli lac operon
   8687..8708    -  protein_bind   CAP binding site: CAP binding activates transcription in the presence of cAMP. E. coli catabolite activator protein
   8721..8813    -  CDS            lacI (fragment): lac repressor; lacI; The lac repressor binds to the lac operator to inhibit transcription in E. coli. This inhibition can be relieved by adding lactose or isopropyl-β-D-thiogalactopyranoside (IPTG).
   8996..9584    -  rep_origin     ori: high-copy-number ColE1/pMB1/pBR322/pUC origin of replication
   9755..10615   -  CDS            AmpR: β-lactamase; bla; confers resistance to ampicillin, carbenicillin, and related antibiotics
  10616..10720   -  promoter       AmpR promoter: bla
  10779..10831   -  misc_feature   bom (fragment): basis of mobility region from pBR322
