[The description below was written by a language model from this plasmid's Addgene catalogue record and pLannotate feature annotations shown in this document.]
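Description:
pFSW Doc2alpha Halotag is an HIV-1-based lentiviral transfer plasmid built on the FUGW backbone, made to produce virus that expresses rat Doc2alpha (double C2 protein alpha, Doc2a) fused to HaloTag in neurons. It is propagated in E. coli through a high-copy ColE1/pUC-type origin with ampicillin selection (AmpR). The backbone also carries an f1 origin and an SV40/EM7-driven bleomycin/Zeocin resistance cassette with an SV40 poly(A) signal, which lies outside the LTRs and so is not part of the packaged genome. A CMV enhancer/promoter placed upstream of a truncated 5' LTR drives transcription of the viral genomic RNA in packaging cells. That RNA includes the Ψ packaging signal with a gag fragment, the RRE for Rev-dependent nuclear export, and the cPPT/CTS. A second truncated LTR and a bGH poly(A) signal close the viral unit.

Within the provirus, the human synapsin I promoter confers neuron-specific expression of a bicistronic transcript. The first cistron is the 1,209 bp Doc2a coding sequence, joined at its C terminus through a TEV protease site to HaloTag, a modified dehalogenase that bonds covalently to chloroalkane ligands and so allows labelling of the fusion with dyes or other ligands. An EMCV IRES then directs independent translation of EGFP, which marks transduced cells without being fused to Doc2alpha. A WPRE downstream enhances transcript expression. Doc2alpha is annotated as a calcium sensor implicated in spontaneous neurotransmitter release, consistent with use in neuronal studies of that process. Two feature tables are provided. The 11,866 nt full sequence covers the whole plasmid, whereas the shorter 10,865 nt record has the same layout but lacks the CMV enhancer/promoter, 5' LTR and most of Ψ.
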