Addgene plasmid #128817: pFSW Doc2alpha Halotag
Purpose: To make virus expressing Doc2alpha Halotag
Depositing lab: Edwin Chapman. Depositing organization: University of Wisconsin, Madison. Publication: Excitatory and Inhibitory Neurons Utilize Different Ca(2+) Sensors and Sources to Regulate Spontaneous Release. Courtney NA, Briguglio JS, Bradberry MM, Greer C, Chapman ER. Neuron. 2018 Jun 6;98(5):977-991.e5. doi: 10.1016/j.neuron.2018.04.022. Epub 2018 May 10. PubMed 29754754.
Backbone
  Vector backbone: FUGW
  Backbone size w/o insert (bp): 10657
  Vector type: Lentiviral
Growth in bacteria
  Bacterial resistance: Ampicillin, 100 μg/mL
  Growth temperature: 37°C
  Growth strain: NEB Stable
  Copy number: Unknown
Gene/Insert
  Gene/Insert name: Doc2alpha (alt name: Double C2 protein alpha)
  Species: R. norvegicus (rat)
  Insert size (bp): 1209
  Entrez Gene: Doc2a
  Promoter: hSyn (human synapsin I promoter)
  Tag / fusion protein: HaloTag-IRES-EGFP (C terminal on insert)
  Cloning method: Ligation Independent Cloning
Terms and licenses: Academic/Nonprofit Terms; Industry Terms: Not Available to Industry
How to cite: pFSW Doc2alpha Halotag was a gift from Edwin Chapman (Addgene plasmid # 128817 ; http://n2t.net/addgene:128817 ; RRID:Addgene_128817)
